Addgene plasmid #129560: CTMP
Purpose: cytoplasmic marker
Depositing lab: Inaki Ruiz-Trillo. Depositing organization: Agencia Estatal Consejo Superior de Investigaciones Científicas, M.P. Publication: Stable transfection in protist Corallochytrium limacisporum identifies novel cellular features among unicellular animals relatives. Kozyczkowska A, Najle SR, Ocana-Pallares E, Areste C, Shabardina V, Ara PS, Ruiz-Trillo I, Casacuberta E. Curr Biol. 2021 Sep 27;31(18):4104-4110.e5. doi: 10.1016/j.cub.2021.06.061. Epub 2021 Jul 21. PubMed 34293333.
Backbone
  Vector backbone: pcr2.1 without kanamycin resistance gene
  Backbone size w/o insert (bp): 4000
  Vector type: Bacterial Expression
  Selectable markers: Puromycin
Growth in bacteria
  Bacterial resistance: Ampicillin, 100 μg/mL
  Growth temperature: 37°C
  Growth strain: DH5alpha
  Copy number: High Copy
Gene/Insert
  Gene/Insert name: mCherry
  Species: Corallochytrium limacisporum
  Insert size (bp): 711
  Cloning method: Ligation Independent Cloning
  Sequencing primers: 5′ unknown
Terms and licenses: Academic/Nonprofit Terms; Industry Terms: Not Available to Industry
How to cite: CTMP was a gift from Inaki Ruiz-Trillo (Addgene plasmid # 129560 ; http://n2t.net/addgene:129560 ; RRID:Addgene_129560)
