[The description below was written by a language model from this plasmid's Addgene catalogue record and pLannotate feature annotations shown in this document.]
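Description:
CTMP is a 4.7 kb plasmid built on a pCR2.1 cloning backbone from which the kanamycin resistance gene has been removed. It is intended as a cytoplasmic fluorescent marker for transfection of the unicellular protist Corallochytrium limacisporum, a close relative of animals. In E. coli it is maintained at high copy from a ColE1/pUC-type origin and selected with ampicillin through the bla (AmpR) gene. Only a short remnant of the NeoR/KanR coding sequence remains, consistent with the stated deletion. The lac promoter, lac operator, CAP binding site and a lacI fragment are leftovers of the pCR2.1 cloning region rather than functional parts of the payload. The very short "polyhedrin promoter" match is probably an incidental annotation hit.

The payload is an untargeted mCherry coding sequence followed, nine bases downstream and on the same strand, by the puromycin N-acetyltransferase gene (PuroR). PuroR provides the puromycin selection listed in the catalogue entry for recovering stable transfectants. The close spacing suggests the two are expressed as a linked unit, but the record does not say whether they are fused or joined by some other linker. About 800 bp upstream of mCherry and a stretch downstream of PuroR are unannotated. These regions presumably carry the promoter and terminator that drive expression in the protist, but their identity is not given. The catalogue lists the insert species as C. limacisporum, whereas mCherry itself derives from Discosoma; the species entry may reflect the target host or host-adapted sequence. With no localisation signal annotated, mCherry is expected to fill the cytoplasm, giving a red reference label for live imaging and for comparison with organelle-targeted markers.
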