Features (pLannotate 1.2.2; 11 found; start..end, strand, type, name):
     32..53      +  protein_bind   CAP binding site: CAP binding activates transcription in the presence of cAMP. E. coli catabolite activator protein
     68..98      +  promoter       lac promoter: promoter for the E. coli lac operon
    106..122     +  protein_bind   lac operator: The lac repressor binds to the lac operator to inhibit transcription in E. coli. This inhibition can be relieved by adding lactose or isopropyl-β-D-thiogalactopyranoside (IPTG). lac repressor encoded by lacI
    947..1654    +  CDS            mCherry: mCherry is a basic (constitutively fluorescent) red fluorescent protein published in 2004, derived from Discosoma sp.. It is reported to be a very rapidly-maturing monomer with low acid sensitivity.
   1664..2263    +  CDS            PuroR: puromycin N-acetyltransferase; pac from Streptomyces alboniger; confers resistance to puromycin
   2518..2534    +  promoter       polyhedrin promoter (fragment): polh from Autographa californica; promoter for the baculovirus polyhedrin gene
   2604..2828    +  CDS            NeoR/KanR (fragment): aminoglycoside phosphotransferase confers resistance to neomycin, kanamycin, and G418 (Geneticin®)
   2829..2845    +  promoter       AmpR promoter (fragment): bla
   2846..3706    +  CDS            AmpR: β-lactamase; bla; confers resistance to ampicillin, carbenicillin, and related antibiotics
   3877..4465    +  rep_origin     ori: high-copy-number ColE1/pMB1/pBR322/pUC origin of replication
   4648..19      +  CDS            lacI (fragment) (across the origin): lac repressor; lacI; The lac repressor binds to the lac operator to inhibit transcription in E. coli. This inhibition can be relieved by adding lactose or isopropyl-β-D-thiogalactopyranoside (IPTG).
>Addgene plasmid #129560 | CTMP | addgene full sequence | sequence record 258977 | Addgene NGS Result
ACTGGAAAGCGGGCAGTGAGCGCAACGCAATTAATGTGAGTTAGCTCACTCATTAGGCACCCCAGGCTTT
ACACTTTATGCTTCCGGCTCGTATGTTGTGTGGAATTGTGAGCGGATAACAATTTCACACAGGAAACAGC
TATGACCATGATTACGCCAAGCTTATCGGTGGGACTGTGAGAACTGCTACCTGCCTGTGCAGAGGAGAGC
ACACTACATTCACCATTGAAAATATGGCCCACTGAACTGATCAAGCCAAGTGAAGACTGCGCGCCTGTGT
TCTGATTCTTCCCATGGTACAAGTACTGAAACTTTGGAAGCGCCAGAGAATTCACAGACGCACAGAAGAC
AGCGCATGGTGGAGGCTGTGTGTGTTCACCGAGGTGTCCTCTGCGGAAGGTGCCGTTCATTATGTATTCG
GAGTAAAGCACAACCTCTTCAATGCTGCTCCCTTCCTTCGCTTGTTTCTTGGATAGTTATCGTCTGTCAG
AATCTTTCGGTACATTCAGTATAGAGTTCGCGATCGGTAGCAACAGTCGGACGGACCCTGTCAGGACGGT
GTATTCGGTGGCCTACTTTTCTTTTGTTGCATAGCTGTTCCTGACGCGATGCGCCAAGCGCCGTCATATT
GTGCTGTGTGCCCCTATGTGGAGCAGGCATAGAGCTCTTGCCAAATGTTGGGAAGAGCTGTTGGAGAAGC
GACAGAGCAGTGCCAAGACGACGAACGAGGTGTGCGAGCTGTAGTGCTAGTGCTTCCTAGGTTCTGGTTT
TACTGACACCTATTTGAAGGAATAATTTCTGCTCACACACAGTTTTGTAACCGCTCACTATTGTGTTACA
GCTCATCATAAGCTACTATAACACATCTTTGCGGCTTTAAGCTAGTGTATTCATCTAATTTACAATCATG
CGCGAGTGTATCTCTATTCCCGGGACTAGTGATATCATGGTGAGCAAGGGCGAGGAGGACAACATGGCCA
TCATCAAGGAGTTCATGCGCTTCAAGGTGCACATGGAGGGCTCCGTGAACGGCCACGAGTTCGAGATCGA
GGGCGAGGGCGAGGGCCGCCCCTACGAGGGCACCCAGACCGCCAAGCTGAAGGTGACCAAGGGCGGCCCC
CTGCCCTTCGCCTGGGACATCCTGTCCCCTCAGTTCATGTACGGCTCCAAGGCCTACGTGAAGCACCCCG
CCGACATCCCCGACTACTTGAAGCTGTCCTTCCCCGAGGGCTTCAAGTGGGAGCGCGTGATGAACTTCGA
GGACGGCGGCGTGGTGACCGTGACCCAGGACTCCTCCCTGCAGGACGGCGAGTTCATCTACAAGGTGAAG
CTGCGCGGCACCAACTTCCCCTCCGACGGCCCCGTAATGCAGAAGAAGACCATGGGCTGGGAGGCCTCCT
CCGAGCGGATGTACCCCGAGGACGGCGCCCTGAAGGGCGAGATCAAGCAGAGGCTGAAGCTGAAGGACGG
CGCCCACTACGACGCCGAGGTCAAGACCACCTACAAGGCCAAGAAGCCCGTGCAGCTGCCCGGCGCCTAC
AACGTCAACATCAAGCTGGACATCACCTCCCACAACGAGGACTACACCATCGTGGAACAGTACGAGCGCG
CCGAGGGCCGCCACTCCACCGGCGGCATGGACGAGCTGTACAAGGCGGCCGCCATGACCGAGTACAAGCC
CACGGTGCGCCTCGCCACCCGCGACGACGTCCCCAGGGCCGTACGCACCCTCGCCGCCGCGTTCGCCGAC
TACCCCGCCACGCGCCACACCGTCGATCCGGACCGCCACATCGAGCGGGTCACCGAGCTGCAAGAACTCT
TCCTCACGCGCGTCGGGCTCGACATCGGCAAGGTGTGGGTCGCGGACGACGGCGCCGCGGTGGCGGTCTG
GACCACGCCGGAGAGCGTCGAAGCGGGGGCGGTGTTCGCCGAGATCGGCCCGCGCATGGCCGAGTTGAGC
GGTTCCCGGCTGGCCGCGCAGCAACAGATGGAAGGCCTCCTGGCGCCGCACCGGCCCAAGGAGCCCGCGT
GGTTCCTGGCCACCGTCGGCGTCTCGCCCGACCACCAGGGCAAGGGTCTGGGCAGCGCCGTCGTGCTCCC
CGGAGTGGAGGCGGCCGAGCGCGCCGGGGTGCCCGCCTTCCTGGAGACCTCCGCGCCCCGCAACCTCCCC
TTCTACGAGCGGCTCGGCTTCACCGTCACCGCCGACGTCGAGGTGCCCGAAGGACCGCGCACCTGGTGCA
TGACCCGCAAGCCCGGTGCCTGACCTCGAGTAAACAAATGTTTTGTTGGAAGATTTGATTTGTCTTTTTT
GGAGTGCTTAGTTAGTGCACTCCTAGATGAGCAAACATTACCACAGTGTATCGCAGCATAAAATAAAATT
ATAAAATGTCTTTGTAGATCAAAAGCATTACAAACAAATATTTAAACTTTGATCACTTTTTTCAAATTCG
TCAATATGACTAATTAACATCTGGGTTATAGATGACAAGCATGAATGTTTCATTTATTTTAAAAAAAAAA
TAAATAAGTATTTTTTCATTTGCATCACCATCAAAAATATTTCCATTGAAAAGTCATCGACTGGCTATTT
AAATTTCTAGAGGGCCTGCTTGCCGAATATCATGGTGGAAAATGGCCGCTTTTCTGGATTCATCGACTGT
GGCCGGCTGGGTGTGGCGGACCGCTATCAGGACATAGCGTTGGCTACCCGTGATATTGCTGAAGAGCTTG
GCGGCGAATGGGCTGACCGCTTCCTCGTGCTTTACGGTATCGCCGCTCCCGATTCGCAGCGCATCGCCTT
CTATCGCCTTCTTGACGAGTTCTTCTGAATTGAAAAAGGAAGAGTATGAGTATTCAACATTTCCGTGTCG
CCCTTATTCCCTTTTTTGCGGCATTTTGCCTTCCTGTTTTTGCTCACCCAGAAACGCTGGTGAAAGTAAA
AGATGCTGAAGATCAGTTGGGTGCACGAGTGGGTTACATCGAACTGGATCTCAACAGCGGTAAGATCCTT
GAGAGTTTTCGCCCCGAAGAACGTTTTCCAATGATGAGCACTTTTAAAGTTCTGCTATGTGGCGCGGTAT
TATCCCGTATTGACGCCGGGCAAGAGCAACTCGGTCGCCGCATACACTATTCTCAGAATGACTTGGTTGA
GTACTCACCAGTCACAGAAAAGCATCTTACGGATGGCATGACAGTAAGAGAATTATGCAGTGCTGCCATA
ACCATGAGTGATAACACTGCGGCCAACTTACTTCTGACAACGATCGGAGGACCGAAGGAGCTAACCGCTT
TTTTGCACAACATGGGGGATCATGTAACTCGCCTTGATCGTTGGGAACCGGAGCTGAATGAAGCCATACC
AAACGACGAGCGTGACACCACGATGCCTGTAGCAATGGCAACAACGTTGCGCAAACTATTAACTGGCGAA
CTACTTACTCTAGCTTCCCGGCAACAATTAATAGACTGGATGGAGGCGGATAAAGTTGCAGGACCACTTC
TGCGCTCGGCCCTTCCGGCTGGCTGGTTTATTGCTGATAAATCTGGAGCCGGTGAGCGTGGGTCTCGCGG
TATCATTGCAGCACTGGGGCCAGATGGTAAGCCCTCCCGTATCGTAGTTATCTACACGACGGGGAGTCAG
GCAACTATGGATGAACGAAATAGACAGATCGCTGAGATAGGTGCCTCACTGATTAAGCATTGGTAACTGT
CAGACCAAGTTTACTCATATATACTTTAGATTGATTTAAAACTTCATTTTTAATTTAAAAGGATCTAGGT
GAAGATCCTTTTTGATAATCTCATGACCAAAATCCCTTAACGTGAGTTTTCGTTCCACTGAGCGTCAGAC
CCCGTAGAAAAGATCAAAGGATCTTCTTGAGATCCTTTTTTTCTGCGCGTAATCTGCTGCTTGCAAACAA
AAAAACCACCGCTACCAGCGGTGGTTTGTTTGCCGGATCAAGAGCTACCAACTCTTTTTCCGAAGGTAAC
TGGCTTCAGCAGAGCGCAGATACCAAATACTGTTCTTCTAGTGTAGCCGTAGTTAGGCCACCACTTCAAG
AACTCTGTAGCACCGCCTACATACCTCGCTCTGCTAATCCTGTTACCAGTGGCTGCTGCCAGTGGCGATA
AGTCGTGTCTTACCGGGTTGGACTCAAGACGATAGTTACCGGATAAGGCGCAGCGGTCGGGCTGAACGGG
GGGTTCGTGCACACAGCCCAGCTTGGAGCGAACGACCTACACCGAACTGAGATACCTACAGCGTGAGCTA
TGAGAAAGCGCCACGCTTCCCGAAGGGAGAAAGGCGGACAGGTATCCGGTAAGCGGCAGGGTCGGAACAG
GAGAGCGCACGAGGGAGCTTCCAGGGGGAAACGCCTGGTATCTTTATAGTCCTGTCGGGTTTCGCCACCT
CTGACTTGAGCGTCGATTTTTGTGATGCTCGTCAGGGGGGCGGAGCCTATGGAAAAACGCCAGCAACGCG
GCCTTTTTACGGTTCCTGGCCTTTTGCTGGCCTTTTGCTCACATGTTCTTTCCTGCGTTATCCCCTGATT
CTGTGGATAACCGTATTACCGCCTTTGAGTGAGCTGATACCGCTCGCCGCAGCCGAACGACCGAGCGCAG
CGAGTCAGTGAGCGAGGAAGCGGAAGAGCGCCCAATACGCAAACCGCCTCTCCCCGCGCGTTGGCCGATT
CATTAATGCAGCTGGCACGACAGGTTTCCCG
